>Addgene plasmid #223979 | AiP12267 - pAAV-AiE0494m-minBG-SYFP2-WPRE3-BGHpA (Alias: CN2267) | addgene full sequence | sequence record 462730 | Addgene NGS Result
CCTGCAGGCAGCTGCGCGCTCGCTCGCTCACTGAGGCCGCCCGGGCGTCGGGCGACCTTTGGTCGCCCGG
CCTCAGTGAGCGAGCGAGCGCGCAGAGAGGGAGTGGCCAACTCCATCACTAGGGGTTCCTGCGGCCGCAC
GCGTAGCAAAGTTGAATGACATAGTTTTGATGAGATATTAGGTAGATTTCAGCTCATTTAGAGAAAAGAA
TATATTGTTCTGCCAAAGAATTCTGTGTCCGCTTTTCTGGCCTGGGTTCATTGTGTGTCACGCTACAGAA
CTGGTATTCAAGAAAGGAGCCTGGATTTCTAATCATGTTGATATTTCCCATGTAGCTTTTTTTCTCAGCT
CCTTGGACTCTTCACACAAAACTATAAAAGGTCATTAATTATAGGGTCCTTATGTAAATACTGGCCTGTT
TTGTGATTCTATTCTGAGCAACGGTTATATACATCTGCTCAAATAAATTAATTTTCTTGTCCCAAATGAC
TCATTCACTGGAACTAGAAGTTCCCATGCCAGATCAAATAGAGAAAGGGAGAGAGGACACAGCACAATGC
TGCGGATGGGAACTTATTCTGCCCTATACCAATTTATGAGTACTGGCACAAAATTTTAACGGGAAAAGCT
CTAAGGGAATATGTTTGTGTGTTTGTGTATGTGTGTAGGAGAGAGAAGGGGAGAGAGAGAATTATGAATC
TTGTCTTCTCATGTGTAATACAGCCATGTTTGAGATATGAATGTAATTCAGACATACTTGCCTTTGAGTA
TTTTCTCTATATTTAATGAGCTGTTCTGGAGCTCGGGCTGGGCATAAAAGTCAGGGCAGAGCCATCTATT
GCTTACATTTGCTTCTGGGATCCAGATCTTTCGAAGCTAGCGCTACCGGTCGCCACCATGGTGAGCAAGG
GCGAGGAGCTGTTCACCGGGGTGGTGCCCATCCTGGTCGAGCTGGACGGCGACGTAAACGGCCACAAGTT
CAGCGTGTCCGGCGAGGGCGAGGGCGATGCCACCTACGGCAAGCTGACCCTGAAGCTGATCTGCACCACC
GGCAAGCTGCCCGTGCCCTGGCCCACCCTCGTGACCACCCTGGGCTACGGCGTGCAGTGCTTCGCCCGCT
ACCCCGACCACATGAAGCAGCACGACTTCTTCAAGTCCGCCATGCCCGAAGGCTACGTCCAGGAGCGCAC
CATCTTCTTCAAGGACGACGGCAACTACAAGACCCGCGCCGAGGTGAAGTTCGAGGGCGACACCCTGGTG
AACCGCATCGAGCTGAAGGGCATCGACTTCAAGGAGGACGGCAACATCCTGGGGCACAAGCTGGAGTACA
ACTACAACAGCCACAACGTCTATATCACCGCCGACAAGCAGAAGAACGGCATCAAGGCCAACTTCAAGAT
CCGCCACAACATCGAGGACGGCGGCGTGCAGCTCGCCGACCACTACCAGCAGAACACCCCCATCGGCGAC
GGCCCCGTGCTGCTGCCCGACAACCACTACCTGAGCTACCAGTCCAAGCTGAGCAAAGACCCCAACGAGA
AGCGCGATCACATGGTCCTGCTGGAGTTCGTGACCGCCGCCGGGATCACTCTCGGCATGGACGAGCTGTA
CAAGTAAGTCGACGGCGCGCCGCGGCCGCGAATTCGATATCATAATCAACCTCTGGATTACAAAATTTGT
GAAAGATTGACTGGTATTCTTAACTATGTTGCTCCTTTTACGCTATGTGGATACGCTGCTTTAATGCCTT
TGTATCATGCTATTGCTTCCCGTATGGCTTTCATTTTCTCCTCCTTGTATAAATCCTGGTTAGTTCTTGC
CACGGCGGAACTCATCGCCGCCTGCCTTGCCCGCTGCTGGACAGGGGCTCGGCTGTTGGGCACTGACAAT
TCCGTGGCTCGAGAGATCTTCGACTGTGCCTTCTAGTTGCCAGCCATCTGTTGTTTGCCCCTCCCCCGTG
CCTTCCTTGACCCTGGAAGGTGCCACTCCCACTGTCCTTTCCTAATAAAATGAGGAAATTGCATCGCATT
GTCTGAGTAGGTGTCATTCTATTCTGGGGGGTGGGGTGGGGCAGGACAGCAAGGGGGAGGATTGGGAAGA
CAATAGCAGGCATGAGATCTCACGTGCGGACCGAGCGGCCGCAGGAACCCCTAGTGATGGAGTTGGCCAC
TCCCTCTCTGCGCGCTCGCTCGCTCACTGAGGCCGGGCGACCAAAGGTCGCCCGACGCCCGGGCTTTGCC
CGGGCGGCCTCAGTGAGCGAGCGAGCGCGCAGCTGCCTGCAGGGGCGCCTGATGCGGTATTTTCTCCTTA
CGCATCTGTGCGGTATTTCACACCGCATA
[95 nt withheld, positions 2340-2434]
T
[46 nt withheld, positions 2436-2481]
C
[141 nt withheld, positions 2483-2623]
CCTTTGACGTTGGAGTCCACGTTCTTT
[37 nt withheld, positions 2651-2687]
ACTCTATCTCGGGCTATTCTTTTGATTTATAAGGGATTTTGCCGATTTCGGTCTATTGGTTAAAAAATGA
GCTGATTTAACAAAAATTTAACGCGAATTTTAACAAAATATTAACGTTTACAATTTTATGGTGCACTCTC
AGTACAATCTGCTCTGATGCCGCATAGTTAAGCCAGCCCCGACACCCGCCAACACCCGCTGACGCGCCCT
GACGGGCTTGTCTGCTCCCGGCATCCGCTTACAGACAAGCTGTGACCGTCTCCGGGAGCTGCATGTGTCA
GAGGTTTTCACCGTCATCACCGAAACGCGCGAGACGAAAGGGCCTCGTGATACGCCTATTTTTATAGGTT
AATGTCATGATAATAATGGTTTCTTAGACGTCAGGTGGCACTTTTCGGGGAAATGTGCGCGGAACCCCTA
TTTGTTTATTTTTCTAAATACATTCAAATATGTATCCGCTCATGAGACAATAACCCTGATAAATGCTTCA
ATAATATTGAAAAAGGAAGAGTATGAGTATTCAACATTTCCGTGTCGCCCTTATTCCCTTTTTTGCGGCA
TTTTGCCTTCCTGTTTTTGCTCACCCAGAAACGCTGGTGAAAGTAAAAGATGCTGAAGATCAGTTGGGTG
CACGAGTGGGTTACATCGAACTGGATCTCAACAGCGGTAAGATCCTTGAGAGTTTTCGCCCCGAAGAACG
TTTTCCAATGATGAGCACTTTTAAAGTTCTGCTATGTGGCGCGGTATTATCCCGTATTGACGCCGGGCAA
GAGCAACTCGGTCGCCGCATACACTATTCTCAGAATGACTTGGTTGAGTACTCACCAGTCACAGAAAAGC
ATCTTACGGATGGCATGACAGTAAGAGAATTATGCAGTGCTGCCATAACCATGAGTGATAACACTGCGGC
CAACTTACTTCTGACAACGATCGGAGGACCGAAGGAGCTAACCGCTTTTTTGCACAACATGGGGGATCAT
GTAACTCGCCTTGATCGTTGGGAACCGGAGCTGAATGAAGCCATACCAAACGACGAGCGTGACACCACGA
TGCCTGTAGCAATGGCAACAACGTTGCGCAAACTATTAACTGGCGAACTACTTACTCTAGCTTCCCGGCA
ACAATTAATAGACTGGATGGAGGCGGATAAAGTTGCAGGACCACTTCTGCGCTCGGCCCTTCCGGCTGGC
TGGTTTATTGCTGATAAATCTGGAGCCGGTGAGCGTGGGTCTCGCGGTATCATTGCAGCACTGGGGCCAG
ATGGTAAGCCCTCCCGTATCGTAGTTATCTACACGACGGGGAGTCAGGCAACTATGGATGAACGAAATAG
ACAGATCGCTGAGATAGGTGCCTCACTGATTAAGCATTGGTAACTGTCAGACCAAGTTTACTCATATATA
CTTTAGATTGATTTAAAACTTCATTTTTAATTTAAAAGGATCTAGGTGAAGATCCTTTTTGATAATCTCA
TGACCAAAATCCCTTAACGTGAGTTTTCGTTCCACTGAGCGTCAGACCCCGTAGAAAAGATCAAAGGATC
TTCTTGAGATCCTTTTTTTCTGCGCGTAATCTGCTGCTTGCAAACAAAAAAACCACCGCTACCAGCGGTG
GTTTGTTTGCCGGATCAAGAGCTACCAACTCTTTTTCCGAAGGTAACTGGCTTCAGCAGAGCGCAGATAC
CAAATACTGTTCTTCTAGTGTAGCCGTAGTTAGGCCACCACTTCAAGAACTCTGTAGCACCGCCTACATA
CCTCGCTCTGCTAATCCTGTTACCAGTGGCTGCTGCCAGTGGCGATAAGTCGTGTCTTACCGGGTTGGAC
TCAAGACGATAGTTACCGGATAAGGCGCAGCGGTCGGGCTGAACGGGGGGTTCGTGCACACAGCCCAGCT
TGGAGCGAACGACCTACACCGAACTGAGATACCTACAGCGTGAGCTATGAGAAAGCGCCACGCTTCCCGA
AGGGAGAAAGGCGGACAGGTATCCGGTAAGCGGCAGGGTCGGAACAGGAGAGCGCACGAGGGAGCTTCCA
GGGGGAAACGCCTGGTATCTTTATAGTCCTGTCGGGTTTCGCCACCTCTGACTTGAGCGTCGATTTTTGT
GATGCTCGTCAGGGGGGCGGAGCCTATGGAAAAACGCCAGCAACGCGGCCTTTTTACGGTTCCTGGCCTT
TTGCTGGCCTTTTGCTCACATGT
Features (pLannotate 1.2.2; 14 found; start..end, strand, type, name):
     12..39      +  repeat_region  AAV2 ITR (fragment): inverted terminal repeat of adeno-associated virus serotype 2 inverted
     68..95      +  repeat_region  AAV2 ITR (fragment): inverted terminal repeat of adeno-associated virus serotype 2 inverted
    898..1614    +  CDS            SYFP2: SYFP2 is a basic (constitutively fluorescent) yellow fluorescent protein published in 2006, derived from Aequorea victoria. It is reported to be a very rapidly-maturing monomer with moderate acid sensitivity.
   1654..1811    +  misc_feature   WPRE (fragment): woodchuck hepatitis virus posttranscriptional regulatory element
   1817..1897    +  misc_feature   WPRE (fragment): woodchuck hepatitis virus posttranscriptional regulatory element
   1914..2025    +  polyA_signal   bGH poly(A) signal: bovine growth hormone polyadenylation signal
   2143..2283    +  repeat_region  AAV2 ITR: inverted terminal repeat of adeno-associated virus serotype 2 inverted
   2288..2339    -  misc_feature   bom (fragment): basis of mobility region from pBR322
   2358..2813    +  rep_origin     f1 ori (sequence partly withheld): f1 bacteriophage origin of replication; arrow indicates direction of (+) strand synthesis
   2814..2863    -  misc_feature   bom (fragment): basis of mobility region from pBR322
   2965..3000    -  CDS            rop (fragment): Rop protein, which maintains plasmids at low copy number; rop
   3095..3199    +  promoter       AmpR promoter: bla
   3200..4060    +  CDS            AmpR: β-lactamase; bla; confers resistance to ampicillin, carbenicillin, and related antibiotics
   4231..4819    +  rep_origin     ori: high-copy-number ColE1/pMB1/pBR322/pUC origin of replication
