[The description below was written by a language model from this plasmid's Addgene catalogue record and pLannotate feature annotations shown in this document.]
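Description:
AiP12267 - pAAV-AiE0494m-minBG-SYFP2-WPRE3-BGHpA (alias CN2267) is an AAV transfer plasmid of about 4.9 kb built on a pAAV backbone and intended for packaging into recombinant adeno-associated virus. In bacteria it is maintained as a high-copy plasmid through a ColE1/pUC-type origin and selected with ampicillin via the β-lactamase gene and its own promoter. An f1 phage origin and short remnants of pBR322 bom and rop sequences are also annotated in the backbone. AAV2 inverted terminal repeats flank the expression cassette and provide the cis signals for genome replication and encapsidation. The right-hand ITR is annotated in full, while the left one was detected only as two short fragments in the sequencing result.

Between the ITRs, the payload is an enhancer-reporter unit. The AiE0494m enhancer sits upstream of minBG, a minimal promoter (the name indicates a minimal beta-globin promoter) that has little activity by itself, so that cell-type specificity depends on the enhancer. Neither the enhancer nor the minimal promoter was picked up by the automated annotation, but they presumably occupy the unannotated stretch between the left ITR and the reporter. This pair drives SYFP2, a rapidly maturing monomeric yellow fluorescent protein derived from Aequorea victoria. The coding sequence is followed by WPRE3, a shortened woodchuck hepatitis virus posttranscriptional element (annotated as two WPRE fragments) that boosts transcript stability and expression, and by the bovine growth hormone polyadenylation signal.

The construct belongs to a collection of enhancer AAVs developed for genetic access to cortical cell types. The record states that the enhancer was designed for cortical cell types and notes labelling of cerebellar Purkinje cells. Its use is to label the cells in which the enhancer is active with yellow fluorescence after viral delivery.
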