Addgene plasmid #223979: AiP12267 - pAAV-AiE0494m-minBG-SYFP2-WPRE3-BGHpA (Alias: CN2267)
Purpose: AiE0494m is an enhancer sequence, designed to drive AAV-mediated transgene expression in cortical cell types (note CB purkinje cells)
Depositing lab: Allen Institute for Brain Science & Jonathan Ting. Depositing organization: Allen Institute. Publication: A suite of enhancer AAVs and transgenic mouse lines for genetic access to cortical cell types. Ben-Simon Y, Hooper M, Narayan S, Daigle TL, Dwivedi D, Way SW, Oster A, Stafford DA, Mich JK, Taormina MJ, Martinez RA, Opitz-Araya X, Roth JR, Alexander JR, Allen S, Amster A, Arbuckle J, Ayala A, Baker PM, Bakken TE, Barcelli T, Barta S, Bendrick J, Bertagnolli D, Bielstein C, Bishwakarma P, Bowlus J, Boyer G, Brouner K, Casian B, Casper T, Chakka AB, Chakrabarty R, Chance RK, Chavan S, Clark M, Colbert K, Collman F, Daniel S, Departee M, DiValentin P, Donadio N, Dotson N, Egdorf T, Fliss T, Gabitto M, Garcia J, Gary A, Gasperini M, Gloe J, Goldy J, Gore BB, Graybuck L, Greisman N, Haeseleer F, Halterman C, Haradon Z, Hastings SD, Helback O, Ho W, Hockemeyer D, Huang C, Huff S, Hunker A, Johansen N, Jones D, Juneau Z, Kalmbach B, Kannan M, Khem S, Kussick E, Kutsal R, Larsen R, Lee C, Lee AY, Leibly M, Lenz GH, Li S, Liang E, Lusk N, Madigan Z, Malloy J, Malone J, McCue R, Melchor J, Mollenkopf T, Moosman S, Morin E, Newman D, Ng L, Ngo K, Omstead V, Otto S, Oyama A, Pena N, Pham T, Phillips E, Pom CA, Potekhina L, Ransford S, Ray PL, Rette D, Reynoldson C, Rimorin C, Rocha D, Ruiz A, Sanchez REA, Sawyer L, Sedeno-Cortes A, Sevigny JP, Shapovalova N, Shepard N, Shulga L, Sigler AR, Siverts L, Soliman S, Somasundaram S, Staats B, Stewart K, Szelenyi E, Tieu M, Trader C, Tran A, van Velthoven CTJ, Walker M, Wang Y, Weed N, Wirthlin M, Wood T, Wynalda B, Yao Z, Zhou T, Ariza J, Dee N, Reding M, Ronellenfitch K, Mufti S, Sunkin SM, Smith KA, Esposito L, Waters J, Thyagarajan B, Yao S, Lein ES, Zeng H, Levi BP, Ngai J, Ting JT, Tasic B. Cell. 2025 May 16:S0092-8674(25)00513-6. doi: 10.1016/j.cell.2025.05.002. PubMed 40403729.
Backbone
  Vector backbone: pAAV
  Vector type: AAV
Growth in bacteria
  Bacterial resistance: Ampicillin, 100 μg/mL
  Growth temperature: 30°C
  Growth strain: NEB Stable
  Copy number: High Copy
Gene/Insert
  Gene/Insert name: SYFP2
  Species: Synthetic
  Mutation: NA
  Promoter: minBG
  Cloning method: Other
Terms and licenses: Academic/Nonprofit Terms; Industry Terms: Not Available to Industry
Depositor comments: Cloning Method: RE Cloning
How to cite: AiP12267 - pAAV-AiE0494m-minBG-SYFP2-WPRE3-BGHpA (Alias: CN2267) was a gift from Allen Institute for Brain Science & Jonathan Ting (Addgene plasmid # 223979 ; http://n2t.net/addgene:223979 ; RRID:Addgene_223979)
